Addgene plasmid #107336: pDisplay-Rncp-iGluSnFR1
Purpose: Red fluorescent glutamate sensor with ncp topology. Membrane-displayed
Depositing lab: Robert Campbell. Publication: Genetically Encoded Glutamate Indicators with Altered Color and Topology. Wu J, Abdelfattah AS, Zhou H, Ruangkittisakul A, Qian Y, Ballanyi K, Campbell RE. ACS Chem Biol. 2018 Jan 22. doi: 10.1021/acschembio.7b01085. PubMed 29308878.
Backbone
  Vector backbone: pDisplay
  Backbone manufacturer: Invitrogen
  Backbone size w/o insert (bp): 5268
  Total vector size (bp): 6909
  Vector type: Mammalian Expression
  Selectable markers: Neomycin (select with G418)
Growth in bacteria
  Bacterial resistance: Ampicillin, 100 μg/mL
  Growth temperature: 37°C
  Growth strain: DH5alpha
  Copy number: High Copy
Gene/Insert
  Gene/Insert name: Rncp-iGluSnFR1 (alt name: mApple based and noncircularly permutated glutamate sensor)
  Species: Synthetic
  Insert size (bp): 1641
  Promoter: CMV
  Cloning method: Restriction Enzyme; 5′ cloning site BglII (unknown if destroyed); 3′ cloning site PstI (unknown if destroyed)
  Sequencing primers: 5′ CMV-F; 3′ BGH-rev
Terms and licenses: Academic/Nonprofit Terms; Industry Terms: Not Available to Industry
Depositor comments: Please note that mutation M178K in the Neomycin resistance cassette was found during Addgene's quality control. Neomycin selection has not been tested for this plasmid, but should not affect sensor function.
How to cite: pDisplay-Rncp-iGluSnFR1 was a gift from Robert Campbell (Addgene plasmid # 107336 ; http://n2t.net/addgene:107336 ; RRID:Addgene_107336)
