[The description below was written by a language model from this plasmid's Addgene catalogue record and pLannotate feature annotations shown in this document.]
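Description:
pDisplay-Rncp-iGluSnFR1 is a mammalian expression plasmid built on the Invitrogen pDisplay backbone (about 6.9 kb in total) that presents a red fluorescent glutamate indicator on the outer surface of the cell membrane. It is propagated in E. coli as a high-copy plasmid through a ColE1/pUC-type origin with ampicillin selection from the β-lactamase gene, and it also carries an f1 phage origin. For selection in mammalian cells there is an SV40 promoter-driven NeoR/KanR cassette with an HSV TK polyadenylation signal. The record notes that an M178K substitution was found in this cassette and that G418 selection has not been tested, although sensor function is not expected to be affected.

The roughly 1.6 kb synthetic insert was cloned between BglII and PstI and is expressed from the CMV enhancer/promoter, with a bGH polyadenylation signal downstream. A T7 promoter also lies upstream of the coding region. The open reading frame begins with the mouse Igκ leader, which directs the protein into the secretory pathway, and ends with the PDGFRβ transmembrane domain, which anchors it in the plasma membrane facing the extracellular space. Between these elements, the annotation shows a large mApple fragment, short linker segments matching tag-like sequences, a fragment of the E. coli glutamate/aspartate-binding protein GltI, and a second, smaller mApple fragment. This fits the described non-circularly permuted ("ncp") topology, in which the binding domain is inserted within the fluorescent protein so that glutamate binding modulates red fluorescence. The construct is intended for imaging extracellular glutamate in transfected mammalian cells, offering a different colour and topology from earlier glutamate indicators.
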