Features (pLannotate 1.2.2; 23 found; start..end, strand, type, name):
      1..429     +  rep_origin     f1 ori (sequence partly withheld): f1 bacteriophage origin of replication; arrow indicates direction of (+) strand synthesis
    468..847     +  enhancer       CMV enhancer: human cytomegalovirus immediate early enhancer
    848..1048    +  promoter       CMV promoter: human cytomegalovirus (CMV) immediate early promoter
   1050..1080    +  LTR            5' LTR (truncated) (fragment): truncated 5' long terminal repeat (LTR) from HIV-1
   1096..1114    +  promoter       T7 promoter: promoter for bacteriophage T7 RNA polymerase
   1195..1257    +  sig_peptide    Igκ leader: leader sequence from mouse immunoglobulin κ light chain
   1264..1800    +  CDS            mApple (fragment): mApple is a basic (constitutively fluorescent) red fluorescent protein published in 2008, derived from Discosoma sp.. It is reported to be a rapidly-maturing monomer with high acid sensitivity.
   1798..1818    +  CDS            capTEV™ (fragment): composite tag for in vivo biotinylation, TEV protease cleavage, and 6xHis tagging
   1819..1851    +  CDS            T7 tag (gene 10 leader): leader peptide from bacteriophage T7 gene 10 promotes efficient translation in E. coli
   1870..2640    +  CDS            gltI (fragment): GLTI_ECOLI - Also known as ybeJ, yzzK. Experimental evidence at protein level: Swiss-Prot protein existence level 1. Part of the ABC transporter complex GltIJKL involved in glutamate and aspartate uptake. Binds to both glutamate and aspartate. From Escherichia coli (strain K12).
   2653..2904    +  CDS            mApple (fragment): photostable monomeric derivative of DsRed (Shaner et al., 2008) mammalian codon-optimized
   2950..3096    +  CDS            PDGFRβ TM domain: transmembrane domain from platelet derived growth factor receptor beta
   3124..3235    +  polyA_signal   bGH poly(A) signal: bovine growth hormone polyadenylation signal
   3352..3370    +  promoter       SV40 promoter (fragment): SV40 enhancer and early promoter
   3480..4068    -  rep_origin     ori: high-copy-number ColE1/pMB1/pBR322/pUC origin of replication
   4290..4306    +  polyA_signal   bGH poly(A) signal (fragment): bovine growth hormone polyadenylation signal
   4397..4444    -  polyA_signal   HSV TK poly(A) signal: herpes simplex virus thymidine kinase polyadenylation signal (Cole and Stacy, 1985)
   4503..4655    -  CDS            ble (fragment): BLE_KLEPN - Experimental evidence at protein level: Swiss-Prot protein existence level 1. Binding protein with a strong affinity to the bleomycin family of antibiotics. Binds to CL990; an antimitotic-antibiotic compound. From Klebsiella pneumoniae.
   4676..5470    -  CDS            NeoR/KanR: aminoglycoside phosphotransferase from Tn5; aph(3')-II (or nptII); confers resistance to neomycin, kanamycin, and G418 (Geneticin®)
   5505..5858    -  promoter       SV40 promoter: SV40 enhancer and early promoter
   5860..5877    -  promoter       AmpR promoter (fragment): bla
   5918..6778    -  CDS            AmpR: β-lactamase; bla; confers resistance to ampicillin, carbenicillin, and related antibiotics
   6779..6883    -  promoter       AmpR promoter: bla
>Addgene plasmid #107336 | pDisplay-Rncp-iGluSnFR1 | addgene full sequence | sequence record 209538 | Addgene NGS Result
[124 nt withheld, positions 1-124]
C
[91 nt withheld, positions 126-216]
A
[49 nt withheld, positions 218-266]
CCTTTGACGTTGGAGTCCACGTTCTTT
[37 nt withheld, positions 294-330]
ACCCTATCTCGGTCTATTCTTTTGATTTATAAGGGATTTTGCCGATTTCGGCCTATTGGTTAAAAAATGA
GCTGATTTAACAAAAATTTAACGCGAATTTTAACAAAATATTAACGCTTACAATTTACGCGCGCGTTGAC
ATTGATTATTGACTAGTTATTAATAGTAATCAATTACGGGGTCATTAGTTCATAGCCCATATATGGAGTT
CCGCGTTACATAACTTACGGTAAATGGCCCGCCTGGCTGACCGCCCAACGACCCCCGCCCATTGACGTCA
ATAATGACGTATGTTCCCATAGTAACGCCAATAGGGACTTTCCATTGACGTCAATGGGTGGAGTATTTAC
GGTAAACTGCCCACTTGGCAGTACATCAAGTGTATCATATGCCAAGTACGCCCCCTATTGACGTCAATGA
CGGTAAATGGCCCGCCTGGCATTATGCCCAGTACATGACCTTATGGGACTTTCCTACTTGGCAGTACATC
TACGTATTAGTCATCGCTATTACCATGGTGATGCGGTTTTGGCAGTACATCAATGGGCGTGGATAGCGGT
TTGACTCACGGGGATTTCCAAGTCTCCACCCCATTGACGTCAATGGGAGTTTGTTTTGGCACCAAAATCA
ACGGGACTTTCCAAAATGTCGTAACAACTCCGCCCCATTGACGCAAATGGGCGGTAGGCGTGTACGGTGG
GAGGTCTATATAAGCAGAACTCTCTGGCTAACTAGAGAACCCACTGCTTACTGGCTTATCGAAATTAATA
CGACTCACTATAGGGAGACCCAAGCTTGGTACCGAACTCGGATCCACTAGTAACGGCCGCCAGTGTGCTG
GAATTCGGCTTGGGGATATCCACCATGGAGACAGACACACTCCTGCTATGGGTACTGCTGCTCTGGGTTC
CAGGTTCCACTGGTGACAGATCTGTGAGCAAGGGCGAGGGGGATAACAAGGCCATCATCAAGGAGTTCAT
GCGCTTCAAGGTGCACATGGAGGGCTCCGTGAACGGCCACGAGTTCGAGATCGAGGGCGAGGGCGAGGGC
CGCCCCTACGAGGCCTTTCAGACCGCTAAGCTGAAGGTGACCAAGGGTGGCCCCCTGCCCTTCGCCTGGG
ACATCCTGTCTCCTCAGTTCATGTACGGCTCCAAGGCCTACATTAAGCACCCAGCCGACATCCCCGACTA
CTTCAAGCTGTCCTTCCCCGAGGGCTTCAGGTGGGAGCGCGTGATGATCTTCGAGGACGGCGGCATTATT
CACGTTAGCCAGGACTCCTCCCTGCAGGACGGCGTATTCATCTACAAGGTGAAGCTGCGCGGCACCAACT
TCCCCCCCGACGGCCCCGTAATGCAGAAGAAGACCATGGGCTGGGAGCCTACGCGTCTGAACATGAATTT
CGAACTGTCAGACGAAATGAAAGCACGGTTCAAAGAACCGAATGACAAGGCACTGAAAGGCGGCTCTCAT
CATCATCATCATCATGGTATGGCTAGCATGACTGGTGGACAGCAAATGGGTCGGGATCTGTACGACGATG
ACGATAAGGATCCTGGCTCGAGCGGATCCGCCGCAGGCAGTACGCTGGACAAAATCGCCAAAAACGGTGT
GATTGTCGTCGGTCACCGTGAATCTTCAGTGCCTTTCTCTTTTTACGACAATCAGCAAAAAGTGGTGGGT
TACTCGCAGGATTACTCCAACGCCATTGTTGAAGCAGTGAAGAAGAAACTCAACAAACCGGACTTGCAGG
TAAAACTGATTCCGATTACCTCACAAAACCGTATTCCACTGCTGCAAAACGGCACTATCGATTTTGAATG
TGGTTCTACCACCAACAACGTCGAACGCCAAAAACAGGCGGCTTTCTCTGACACTATTTTCGTGGTCGGT
ACGCGCCTGTTGACCAAAAAGGGTGGCGATATCAAAGATTTTGCCAACCTGAAAGACAAAGCCGTAGTCG
TCACTTCCGGCACTACCTCTGAAGTTTTGCTCAACAAACTGAATGAAGAGCAAAAAATGAATATGCGCAT
CATCAGCGCCAAAGATCACGGTGACTCTTTCCGCACCCTGGAAAGCGGTCGTGCCGTTGCCTTTATGATG
GATGACGTGCTGCTGGCCGGTGAACGTGCGAAAGCGAAGAAACCAGACAACTGGGAAATCGTCGGCAAGC
CGCAGTCTCTGGAGGCCTACGGTTGTATGTTGCGTAAAGATGATCCGCAGTTCAAAAAGCTGGTGGATGA
CACCATCGCTCAGGTGCAGACCTCCGGTGAAGCGGAAAAATGGTTTGATAAGTGGTTCAAAAATCCAATT
GAGGTGGTTTCCGAGCGGATGTACCCCGAGGACGGCGCCCTGAAGAGCGTGATCAGGAAGGGGCTGAGGC
TGAAGGACGGCGGCCACTACGCCGCCGAGGCCAAGACCACCTACAAGGCCAAGAAGCCCGTGCAGCTGCC
CGGCGCCTACATCGTGGATATCAAGTTGGACATCGTGTCCCACAACGAGGACTACACCATCGTGGAACAG
TGCGAACGCGCCGAGGGCCGCCACTCCACCGGCGGCATGGACGAGCTGTACAAGCTGCAGGTCGACGAAC
AAAAACTCATCTCAGAAGAGGATCTGAATGCTGTGGGCCAGGACACGCAGGAGGTCATCGTGGTGCCACA
CTCCTTGCCCTTTAAGGTGGTGGTGATCTCAGCCATCCTGGCCCTGGTGGTGCTCACCATCATCTCCCTT
ATCATCCTCATCATGCTTTGGCAGAAGAAGCCACGTTAGGCGGCCGCTCGAGATCAGCCTCGACTGTGCC
TTCTAGTTGCCAGCCATCTGTTGTTTGCCCCTCCCCCGTGCCTTCCTTGACCCTGGAAGGTGCCACTCCC
ACTGTCCTTTCCTAATAAAATGAGGAAATTGCATCGCATTGTCTGAGTAGGTGTCATTCTATTCTGGGGG
GTGGGGTGGGGCAGGACAGCAAGGGGGAGGATTGGGAAGACAATAGCAGGCGTGCTGGGGATGCGGTGGG
CTCTATGGCTTCTGAGGCGGAAAGAACCAGTGGCGGTAATACGGTTATCCACAGAATCAGGGGATAACGC
AGGAAAGAACATGTGAGCAAAAGGCCAGCAAAAGGCCAGGAACCGTAAAAAGGCCGCGTTGCTGGCGTTT
TTCCATAGGCTCCGCCCCCCTGACGAGCATCACAAAAATCGACGCTCAAGTCAGAGGTGGCGAAACCCGA
CAGGACTATAAAGATACCAGGCGTTTCCCCCTGGAAGCTCCCTCGTGCGCTCTCCTGTTCCGACCCTGCC
GCTTACCGGATACCTGTCCGCCTTTCTCCCTTCGGGAAGCGTGGCGCTTTCTCATAGCTCACGCTGTAGG
TATCTCAGTTCGGTGTAGGTCGTTCGCTCCAAGCTGGGCTGTGTGCACGAACCCCCCGTTCAGCCCGACC
GCTGCGCCTTATCCGGTAACTATCGTCTTGAGTCCAACCCGGTAAGACACGACTTATCGCCACTGGCAGC
AGCCACTGGTAACAGGATTAGCAGAGCGAGGTATGTAGGCGGTGCTACAGAGTTCTTGAAGTGGTGGCCT
AACTACGGCTACACTAGAAGAACAGTATTTGGTATCTGCGCTCTGCTGAAGCCAGTTACCTTCGGAAAAA
GAGTTGGTAGCTCTTGATCCGGCAAACAAACCACCGCTGGTAGCGGTGGTTTTTTTGTTTGCAAGCAGCA
GATTACGCGCAGAAAAAAAGGATCTCAAGAAGATCCTTTGATCTTTTCTACGGGGTCTGACGCTCAGTGG
AACGAAAACTCACGTTAAGGGATTTTGGTCATGAGATTATCAAAAAGGATCTTCACCTAGATCCTTTTAA
ATTAAAAATGAAGTTTTAAATCAATCTAAAGTATATATGAGTAACCTGAGGCTATGGCAGGGCCTGCCGC
CCCGACGTTGGCTGCGAGCCCTGGGCCTTCACCCGAACTTGGGGGGTGGGGTGGGGAAAAGGAAGAAACG
CGGGCGTATTGGCCCCAATGGGGTCTCGGTGGGGTATCGACAGAGTGCCAGCCCTGGGACCGAACCCCGC
GTTTATGAACAAACGACCCAACACCGTGCGTTTTATTCTGTCTTTTTATTGCCGTCATAGCGCGGGTTCC
TTCCGGTATTGTCTCCTTCCGTGTTTCAGTTAGCCTCCCCCTAGGGTGGGCGAAGAACTCCAGCATGAGA
TCCCCGCGCTGGAGGATCATCCAGCCGGCGTCCCGGAAAACGATTCCGAAGCCCAACCTTTCATAGAAGG
CGGCGGTGGAATCGAAATCTCGTGATGGCAGGTTGGGCGTCGCTTGGTCGGTCATTTCGAACCCCAGAGT
CCCGCTCAGAAGAACTCGTCAAGAAGGCGATAGAAGGCGATGCGCTGCGAATCGGGAGCGGCGATACCGT
AAAGCACGAGGAAGCGGTCAGCCCATTCGCCGCCAAGCTCTTCAGCAATATCACGGGTAGCCAACGCTAT
GTCCTGATAGCGGTCCGCCACACCCAGCCGGCCACAGTCGATGAATCCAGAAAAGCGGCCATTTTCCACC
ATGATATTCGGCAAGCAGGCATCGCCATGGGTCACGACGAGATCCTCGCCGTCGGGCTTGCTCGCCTTGA
GCCTGGCGAACAGTTCGGCTGGCGCGAGCCCCTGATGCTCTTCGTCCAGATCATCCTGATCGACAAGACC
GGCTTCCATCCGAGTACGTGCTCGCTCGATGCGATGTTTCGCTTGGTGGTCGAATGGGCAGGTAGCCGGA
TCAAGCGTATGCAGCCGCCGCATTGCATCAGCCATGATGGATACTTTCTCGGCAGGAGCAAGGTGAGATG
ACAGGAGATCCTGCCCCGGCACTTCGCCCAATAGCAGCCAGTCCCTTCCCGCTTCAGTGACAACGTCGAG
CACAGCTGCGCAAGGAACGCCCGTCGTGGCCAGCCACGATAGCCGCGCTGCCTCGTCTTGCAGTTCATTC
AGGGCACCGGACAGGTCGGTCTTGACAAAAAGAACCGGGCGCCCCTGCGCTGACAGCCGGAACACGGCGG
CATCAGAGCAGCCGATTGTCTGTTGTGCCCAGTCATAGCCGAATAGCCTCTCCACCCAAGCGGCCGGAGA
ACCTGCGTGCAATCCATCTTGTTCAATCATGCGAAACGATCCTCATCCTGTCTCTTGATCGATCTTTGCA
AAAGCCTAGGCCTCCAAAAAAGCCTCCTCACTACTTCTGGAATAGCTCAGAGGCCGGGCCTCGGCCTCTG
CATAAATAAAAAAAATTAGTCAGCCATGGGGCGGAGAATGGGCGGAACTGGGCGGAGTTAGGGGCGGGAT
GGGCGGAGTTAGGGGCGGGACTATGGTTGCTGACTAATTGAGATGCTTGCTTTGCATACTTCTGCCTGCT
GGGGAGCCTGGGGACTTTCCACACCTGGTTGCTGACTAATTGAGATGCTTGCTTTGCATACTTCTGCCTG
CTGGGGAGCCTGGGGACTTTCCACACCCTAACTGACACACATTCCACAGCTGGTTCTTTCCGCCTCAGGA
CTCTTCCTTTTTCAATAAATCAATCTAAAGTATATATGAGTAAACTTGGTCTGACAGTTACCAATGCTTA
ATCAGTGAGGCACCTATCTCAGCGATCTGTCTATTTCGTTCATCCATAGTTGCCTGACTCCCCGTCGTGT
AGATAACTACGATACGGGAGGGCTTACCATCTGGCCCCAGTGCTGCAATGATACCGCGAGACCCACGCTC
ACCGGCTCCAGATTTATCAGCAATAAACCAGCCAGCCGGAAGGGCCGAGCGCAGAAGTGGTCCTGCAACT
TTATCCGCCTCCATCCAGTCTATTAATTGTTGCCGGGAAGCTAGAGTAAGTAGTTCGCCAGTTAATAGTT
TGCGCAACGTTGTTGCCATTGCTACAGGCATCGTGGTGTCACGCTCGTCGTTTGGTATGGCTTCATTCAG
CTCCGGTTCCCAACGATCAAGGCGAGTTACATGATCCCCCATGTTGTGCAAAAAAGCGGTTAGCTCCTTC
GGTCCTCCGATCGTTGTCAGAAGTAAGTTGGCCGCAGTGTTATCACTCATGGTTATGGCAGCACTGCATA
ATTCTCTTACTGTCATGCCATCCGTAAGATGCTTTTCTGTGACTGGTGAGTACTCAACCAAGTCATTCTG
AGAATAGTGTATGCGGCGACCGAGTTGCTCTTGCCCGGCGTCAATACGGGATAATACCGCGCCACATAGC
AGAACTTTAAAAGTGCTCATCATTGGAAAACGTTCTTCGGGGCGAAAACTCTCAAGGATCTTACCGCTGT
TGAGATCCAGTTCGATGTAACCCACTCGTGCACCCAACTGATCTTCAGCATCTTTTACTTTCACCAGCGT
TTCTGGGTGAGCAAAAACAGGAAGGCAAAATGCCGCAAAAAAGGGAATAAGGGCGACACGGAAATGTTGA
ATACTCATACTCTTCCTTTTTCAATATTATTGAAGCATTTATCAGGGTTATTGTCTCATGAGCGGATACA
TATTTGAATGTATTTAGAAAAATAAACAAATAGGGGTTCCGCGCACATTTCCCCGAAAAGTGCCACCTG
